Addgene plasmid #249254: pHR_RNAPII_CTD_YFP
Purpose: For overexpression of RNAPII.CTD-YFP
Depositing lab: Denes Hnisz. Depositing organization: Max Planck Institute for Molecular Genetics. Publication: Oligomerization enables the selective targeting of an intrinsically disordered region by a small molecule. Bielskute-Garcia S, Mateos B, Awawdy M, Garcia-Cabau C, Niskanen H, Sanchez-Zarzalejo C, Bracaglia L, Pierattelli R, Felli IC, Frigole-Vivas M, Garcia J, Riera A, Hnisz D, Salvatella X. Sci Adv. 2026 Feb 27;12(9):eadz7400. doi: 10.1126/sciadv.adz7400. Epub 2026 Feb 27. PubMed 41758937.
Backbone
  Vector backbone: pHR
  Vector type: Mammalian Expression
Growth in bacteria
  Bacterial resistance: Ampicillin, 100 μg/mL
  Growth temperature: 37°C
  Growth strain: DH5alpha
  Copy number: High Copy
Gene/Insert
  Gene/Insert name: RNAPII.CTD-YFP
  Species: H. sapiens (human)
  Cloning method: Gibson Cloning
Terms and licenses: Academic/Nonprofit Terms; Industry Terms: Not Available to Industry
How to cite: pHR_RNAPII_CTD_YFP was a gift from Denes Hnisz (Addgene plasmid # 249254 ; http://n2t.net/addgene:249254 ; RRID:Addgene_249254)
