[The description below was written by a language model from this plasmid's Addgene catalogue record and pLannotate feature annotations shown in this document.]
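Description:
pHR_RNAPII_CTD_YFP is a mammalian expression plasmid built on the pHR backbone, which the feature table shows to be an HIV-1-derived, self-inactivating lentiviral transfer vector. The viral portion runs from a truncated 5' LTR through the Ψ packaging signal, a gag fragment, the Rev response element and the cPPT/CTS to a ΔU3 3' LTR. These elements allow the RNA genome to be packaged, exported in a Rev-dependent manner and integrated into target cells when packaging functions are supplied in trans. The U3 deletion silences LTR-driven transcription after integration. In bacteria the plasmid is maintained through a high-copy ColE1/pUC-type origin and selected with ampicillin via the β-lactamase gene. The backbone also carries legacy remnants outside the LTRs, including an SV40 promoter followed by gpt fragments, SV40 small t intron and poly(A) sequences, and fragments of TcR, rop and bom.

The payload is an SFFV promoter driving a fusion of the human RNA polymerase II C-terminal domain to a yellow fluorescent protein, assembled by Gibson cloning. The annotation identifies the fluorescent protein as mCitrine, followed immediately by an SV40 nuclear localization signal. A WPRE downstream enhances transcript stability and expression. The CTD coding sequence itself was not annotated. It presumably lies in the roughly 1.2 kb unannotated stretch between the SFFV promoter and mCitrine, which would place the CTD at the N-terminus of the fusion, though the record does not give its exact boundaries. No mammalian selection marker is annotated within the proviral region, so expressing cells would be identified by fluorescence. The stated purpose is overexpression of RNAPII CTD-YFP, and the associated publication concerns small-molecule targeting of an intrinsically disordered region.
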