Features (pLannotate 1.2.2; 34 found; start..end, strand, type, name):
     43..160     +  misc_feature   cPPT/CTS: central polypurine tract and central termination sequence of HIV-1
    197..229     -  misc_feature   MCS (fragment): pBluescript multiple cloning site
    313..720     +  promoter       SFFV promoter: spleen focus-forming virus long terminal repeat (LTR) promoter
   1920..2636    +  CDS            mCitrine: mCitrine is a basic (constitutively fluorescent) yellow fluorescent protein published in 2001, derived from Aequorea victoria.
   2646..2666    +  CDS            SV40 NLS: nuclear localization signal of SV40 (simian virus 40) large T antigen
   2718..2748    +  misc_feature   MCS (fragment): pUC18/19 multiple cloning site
   2749..2767    +  misc_feature   MCS (fragment): pBluescript multiple cloning site
   2767..3355    +  misc_feature   WPRE: woodchuck hepatitis virus posttranscriptional regulatory element
   3356..3378    +  misc_feature   MCS (fragment): pBluescript multiple cloning site
   3395..3463    +  CDS            nef (fragment): NEF_HV1Z2 - Experimental evidence at protein level: Swiss-Prot protein existence level 1. Extracellular Nef protein targets CD4(+) T-lymphocytes for apoptosis by interacting with CXCR4 surface receptors. From Human immunodeficiency virus type 1 group M subtype D (isolate Z2/CDC-Z34) (HIV-1).
   3465..3698    +  LTR            3' LTR (ΔU3): self-inactivating 3' long terminal repeat (LTR) from HIV-1
   3723..3741    -  promoter       SP6 promoter: promoter for bacteriophage SP6 RNA polymerase
   3969..4248    +  CDS            TcR (fragment): tetracycline efflux protein; tet; confers resistance to tetracycline
   4249..4297    -  misc_feature   bom (fragment): basis of mobility region from pBR322
   4399..4434    -  CDS            rop (fragment): Rop protein, which maintains plasmids at low copy number; rop
   4529..4633    +  promoter       AmpR promoter: bla
   4634..5494    +  CDS            AmpR: β-lactamase; bla; confers resistance to ampicillin, carbenicillin, and related antibiotics
   5665..6253    +  rep_origin     ori: high-copy-number ColE1/pMB1/pBR322/pUC origin of replication
   6436..6492    +  CDS            lacI (fragment): lac repressor; lacI; The lac repressor binds to the lac operator to inhibit transcription in E. coli. This inhibition can be relieved by adding lactose or isopropyl-β-D-thiogalactopyranoside (IPTG).
   6499..6828    +  promoter       SV40 promoter: SV40 enhancer and early promoter
   7028..7147    +  CDS            gpt (fragment): XGPT_ECOLI - Also known as gpp, gxu. Experimental evidence at protein level: Swiss-Prot protein existence level 1. Purine salvage pathway enzyme that catalyzes the transfer of the ribosyl-5-phosphate group from 5-phospho-alpha-D-ribose 1- diphosphate (PRPP) to the N9 position of the 6-oxopurines guanine and xanthine to form the corresponding ribonucleotides GMP (guanosine 5'- monophosphate) and XMP (xanthosine 5'-monophosphate), with the release of PPi. To a lesser extent, also acts on hypoxanthine (PubMed:9100006, PubMed:3886014). Does not ribophosphorylate adenine (PubMed:3886014). From Esch
   7147..7482    +  CDS            gpt (fragment): XGPT_ECOLI - Also known as gpp, gxu. Experimental evidence at protein level: Swiss-Prot protein existence level 1. Purine salvage pathway enzyme that catalyzes the transfer of the ribosyl-5-phosphate group from 5-phospho-alpha-D-ribose 1- diphosphate (PRPP) to the N9 position of the 6-oxopurines guanine and xanthine to form the corresponding ribonucleotides GMP (guanosine 5'- monophosphate) and XMP (xanthosine 5'-monophosphate), with the release of PPi. To a lesser extent, also acts on hypoxanthine (PubMed:9100006, PubMed:3886014). Does not ribophosphorylate adenine (PubMed:3886014). From Esch
   7577..7882    +  CDS            frsA (fragment): FRSA_ECOLI - Also known as yafA. Experimental evidence at protein level: Swiss-Prot protein existence level 1. Catalyzes the hydrolysis of esters (PubMed:15808744). Displays esterase activity toward pNP-butyrate (PubMed:15808744). May stimulate mixed-acid fermentation by acting as a fermentation/respiration switch that down-regulates respiration and up- regulates fermentation rates (PubMed:15169777). From Escherichia coli (strain K12).
   7886..7960    +  CDS            small t antigen (fragment): SV40 (simian virus 40) small t antigen
   7962..8027    +  intron         small t intron: SV40 (simian virus 40) small t antigen intron
   8157..8177    +  CDS            SV40 NLS: nuclear localization signal of SV40 (simian virus 40) large T antigen
   8496..8579    +  CDS            large T antigen (fragment): large T antigen from SV40 (simian virus 40)
   8602..8736    +  polyA_signal   SV40 poly(A) signal: SV40 polyadenylation signal
   8903..9232    +  CDS            nef (fragment): NEF_HV1BR - Experimental evidence at protein level: Swiss-Prot protein existence level 1. Extracellular Nef protein targets CD4(+) T-lymphocytes for apoptosis by interacting with CXCR4 surface receptors (PubMed:14990729). From Human immunodeficiency virus type 1 group M subtype B (isolate BRU/LAI) (HIV-1).
   9280..9537    +  LTR            5' LTR (truncated): truncated 5' long terminal repeat (LTR) from HIV-1
   9584..9709    +  misc_feature   HIV-1 Ψ: packaging signal of human immunodeficiency virus type 1
   9693..10031   +  CDS            HIV-1 gag (fragment): gag protein from human immunodeficiency virus 1; gag
  10206..10439   +  misc_feature   RRE: The Rev response element (RRE) of HIV-1 allows for Rev-dependent mRNA export from the nucleus to the cytoplasm.
  10816..6       +  CDS            Rev (fragment) (across the origin): human immunodeficiency virus 1 (HIV-1) Rev protein; rev; enhances nuclear export of unspliced and incompletely spliced viral mRNAs
>Addgene plasmid #249254 | pHR_RNAPII_CTD_YFP | addgene full sequence | sequence record 497462 | Addgene NGS Result
CGGATCTCGACGGTATCGCCAAATGGCAGTATTCATCCACAATTTTAAAAGAAAAGGGGGGATTGGGGGG
TACAGTGCAGGGGAAAGAATAGTAGACATAATAGCAACAGACATACAAACTAAAGAATTACAAAAACAAA
TTACAAAAATTCAAAATTTTCGGGTTTATTACAGGGACAGCAGAGATCCAGTTTGGATCGATAAGCTTGA
TATCGAATTCCTGCAGCCCCGATAAAATAAAAGATTTTATTTAGTCTCCAGAAAAAGGGGGGAATGAAAG
ACCCCACCTGTAGGTTTGGCAAGCTAGCTGCAGTAACGCCATTTTGCAAGGCATGGAAAAATACCAAACC
AAGAATAGAGAAGTTCAGATCAAGGGCGGGTACATGAAAATAGCTAACGTTGGGCCAAACAGGATATCTG
CGGTGAGCAGTTTCGGCCCCGGCCCGGGGCCAAGAACAGATGGTCACCGCAGTTTCGGCCCCGGCCCGAG
GCCAAGAACAGATGGTCCCCAGATATGGCCCAACCCTCAGCAGTTTCTTAAGACCCATCAGATGTTTCCA
GGCTCCCCCAAGGACCTGAAATGACCCTGCGCCTTATTTGAATTAACCAATCAGCCTGCTTCTCGCTTCT
GTTCGCGCGCTTCTGCTTCCCGAGCTCTATAAAAGAGCTCACAACCCCTCACTCGGCGCGCCAGTCCTCC
GACAGACTGAGTCGCCCGGGGGGGATCTGGAGCTCTCGAGAATTCTCACGCGTCAAGTGGAGCAAGGCAG
GTGGACAGTGGATCCGGAGCTACCATGTACTCGCCAACGTCACCTGCCTACGAGCCCCGCTCTCCTGGGG
GCTACACACCCCAGAGTCCCTCTTATTCCCCCACTTCACCCTCCTACTCCCCTACCTCTCCATCCTATTC
TCCAACCAGTCCCAACTATAGTCCCACATCACCCAGCTATTCGCCAACGTCACCCAGCTACTCACCGACC
TCTCCCAGCTACTCACCCACCTCTCCCAGCTACTCGCCCACCTCTCCCAGCTACTCGCCCACCTCTCCCA
GCTACTCACCCACTTCCCCTAGCTACTCGCCCACTTCCCCTAGCTACTCGCCAACGTCTCCCAGCTACTC
GCCGACATCTCCCAGCTACTCGCCAACTTCACCCAGCTATTCTCCCACTTCTCCCAGCTACTCACCTACC
TCTCCAAGCTATTCACCCACCTCCCCCAGCTACTCACCCACTTCCCCAAGTTACTCACCCACCAGCCCGA
ACTATTCTCCAACCAGTCCCAATTACACCCCAACATCACCCAGCTACAGCCCGACATCACCCAGCTATTC
ACCTACTAGTCCCAACTACACACCTACCAGCCCTAACTACAGCCCAACCTCTCCAAGCTACTCTCCAACA
TCACCCAGCTATTCCCCGACCTCACCAAGTTACTCCCCTTCCAGCCCACGATACACACCACAGTCTCCAA
CCTATACCCCAAGCTCACCCAGCTACAGCCCCAGCTCGCCCAGCTACAGCCCAACCTCACCCAAGTACAC
CCCAACCAGTCCTTCTTACAGTCCCAGCTCCCCAGAGTATACCCCAACCTCTCCCAAGTACTCACCTACC
AGTCCCAAATATTCACCCACCTCTCCCAAGTACTCGCCTACCAGTCCCACCTATTCACCCACCACCCCAA
AATACTCCCCAACATCTCCTACTTATTCCCCAACCTCTCCAGTCTACACCCCAACCTCTCCCAAGTACTC
ACCTACTAGCCCCACTTACTCGCCCACTTCCCCCAAGTACTCGCCCACCAGCCCCACCTACTCGCCCACC
TCCCCCAAAGGCTCAACCTACTCTCCCACTTCCCCTGGTTACTCGCCCACCAGCCCCACCTACAGTCTCA
CAAGCCCGGCTGGAGGTAGCGGAGGACATATGGTGAGCAAGGGCGAGGAGCTGTTCACCGGGGTGGTGCC
CATCCTGGTCGAGCTGGACGGCGACGTAAACGGCCACAAGTTCAGCGTGTCCGGCGAGGGCGAGGGCGAT
GCCACCTACGGCAAGCTGACCCTGAAGTTCATCTGCACCACCGGCAAGCTGCCCGTGCCCTGGCCCACCC
TCGTGACCACCTTCGGCTACGGCCTGATGTGCTTCGCCCGCTACCCCGACCACATGAAGCAGCACGACTT
CTTCAAGTCCGCCATGCCCGAAGGCTACGTCCAGGAGCGCACCATCTTCTTCAAGGACGACGGCAACTAC
AAGACCCGCGCCGAGGTGAAGTTCGAGGGCGACACCCTGGTGAACCGCATCGAGCTGAAGGGCATCGACT
TCAAGGAGGACGGCAACATCCTGGGGCACAAGCTGGAGTACAACTACAACAGCCACAACGTCTATATCAT
GGCCGACAAGCAGAAGAACGGCATCAAGGTGAACTTCAAGATCCGCCACAACATCGAGGACGGCAGCGTG
CAGCTCGCCGACCACTACCAGCAGAACACCCCCATCGGCGACGGCCCCGTGCTGCTGCCCGACAACCACT
ACCTGAGCTACCAGTCCAAGCTGAGCAAAGACCCCAACGAGAAGCGCGATCACATGGTCCTGCTGGAGTT
CGTGACCGCCGCCGGGATCACTCTCGGCATGGACGAGCTGTACAAGGGAGGCGGTCCAAAAAAGAAGAGA
AAGGTATGAGCGGCCGCAACTCCCACCTGCAACATGCGTGACTGACTGAGGCCGCGACTCTAGAGTCGAC
CTGCAGGCATGCAAGCTTGATATCAAGCTTATCGATAATCAACCTCTGGATTACAAAATTTGTGAAAGAT
TGACTGGTATTCTTAACTATGTTGCTCCTTTTACGCTATGTGGATACGCTGCTTTAATGCCTTTGTATCA
TGCTATTGCTTCCCGTATGGCTTTCATTTTCTCCTCCTTGTATAAATCCTGGTTGCTGTCTCTTTATGAG
GAGTTGTGGCCCGTTGTCAGGCAACGTGGCGTGGTGTGCACTGTGTTTGCTGACGCAACCCCCACTGGTT
GGGGCATTGCCACCACCTGTCAGCTCCTTTCCGGGACTTTCGCTTTCCCCCTCCCTATTGCCACGGCGGA
ACTCATCGCCGCCTGCCTTGCCCGCTGCTGGACAGGGGCTCGGCTGTTGGGCACTGACAATTCCGTGGTG
TTGTCGGGGAAATCATCGTCCTTTCCTTGGCTGCTCGCCTGTGTTGCCACCTGGATTCTGCGCGGGACGT
CCTTCTGCTACGTCCCTTCGGCCCTCAATCCAGCGGACCTTCCTTCCCGCGGCCTGCTGCCGGCTCTGCG
GCCTCTTCCGCGTCTTCGCCTTCGCCCTCAGACGAGTCGGATCTCCCTTTGGGCCGCCTCCCCGCATCGA
TACCGTCGACCTCGAGGGAATTAATTCGAGCTCGGTACCTTTAAGACCAATGACTTACAAGGCAGCTGTA
GATCTTAGCCACTTTTTAAAAGAAAAGGGGGGACTGGAAGGGCTAATTCACTCCCAACGAAGACAAGATC
TGCTTTTTGCTTGTACTGGGTCTCTCTGGTTAGACCAGATCTGAGCCTGGGAGCTCTCTGGCTAACTAGG
GAACCCACTGCTTAAGCCTCAATAAAGCTTGCCTTGAGTGCTTCAAGTAGTGTGTGCCCGTCTGTTGTGT
GACTCTGGTAACTAGAGATCCCTCAGACCCTTTTAGTCAGTGTGGAAAATCTCTAGCAGCATCTAGAATT
AATTCCGTGTATTCTATAGTGTCACCTAAATCGTATGTGTATGATACATAAGGTTATGTATTAATTGTAG
CCGCGTTCTAACGACAATATGTACAAGCCTAATTGTGTAGCATCTGGCTTACTGAAGCAGACCCTATCAT
CTCTCTCGTAAACTGCCGTCAGAGTCGGTTTGGTTGGACGAACCTTCTGAGTTTCTGGTAACGCCGTCCC
GCACCCGGAAATGGTCAGCGAACCAATCAGCAGGGTCATCGCTAGCCAGATCCTCTACGCCGGACGCATC
GTGGCCGGCATCACCGGCGCCACAGGTGCGGTTGCTGGCGCCTATATCGCCGACATCACCGATGGGGAAG
ATCGGGCTCGCCACTTCGGGCTCATGAGCGCTTGTTTCGGCGTGGGTATGGTGGCAGGCCCCGTGGCCGG
GGGACTGTTGGGCGCCATCTCCTTGCATGCACCATTCCTTGCGGCGGCGGTGCTCAACGGCCTCAACCTA
CTACTGGGCTGCTTCCTAATGCAGGAGTCGCATAAGGGAGAGCGTCGAATGGTGCACTCTCAGTACAATC
TGCTCTGATGCCGCATAGTTAAGCCAGCCCCGACACCCGCCAACACCCGCTGACGCGCCCTGACGGGCTT
GTCTGCTCCCGGCATCCGCTTACAGACAAGCTGTGACCGTCTCCGGGAGCTGCATGTGTCAGAGGTTTTC
ACCGTCATCACCGAAACGCGCGAGACGAAAGGGCCTCGTGATACGCCTATTTTTATAGGTTAATGTCATG
ATAATAATGGTTTCTTAGACGTCAGGTGGCACTTTTCGGGGAAATGTGCGCGGAACCCCTATTTGTTTAT
TTTTCTAAATACATTCAAATATGTATCCGCTCATGAGACAATAACCCTGATAAATGCTTCAATAATATTG
AAAAAGGAAGAGTATGAGTATTCAACATTTCCGTGTCGCCCTTATTCCCTTTTTTGCGGCATTTTGCCTT
CCTGTTTTTGCTCACCCAGAAACGCTGGTGAAAGTAAAAGATGCTGAAGATCAGTTGGGTGCACGAGTGG
GTTACATCGAACTGGATCTCAACAGCGGTAAGATCCTTGAGAGTTTTCGCCCCGAAGAACGTTTTCCAAT
GATGAGCACTTTTAAAGTTCTGCTATGTGGCGCGGTATTATCCCGTATTGACGCCGGGCAAGAGCAACTC
GGTCGCCGCATACACTATTCTCAGAATGACTTGGTTGAGTACTCACCAGTCACAGAAAAGCATCTTACGG
ATGGCATGACAGTAAGAGAATTATGCAGTGCTGCCATAACCATGAGTGATAACACTGCGGCCAACTTACT
TCTGACAACGATCGGAGGACCGAAGGAGCTAACCGCTTTTTTGCACAACATGGGGGATCATGTAACTCGC
CTTGATCGTTGGGAACCGGAGCTGAATGAAGCCATACCAAACGACGAGCGTGACACCACGATGCCTGTAG
CAATGGCAACAACGTTGCGCAAACTATTAACTGGCGAACTACTTACTCTAGCTTCCCGGCAACAATTAAT
AGACTGGATGGAGGCGGATAAAGTTGCAGGAACACTTCTGCGCTCGGCCCTTCCGGCTGGCTGGTTTATT
GCTGATAAATCTGGAGCCGGTGAGCGTGGGTCTCGCGGTATCATTGCAGCACTGGGGCCAGATGGTAAGC
CCTCCCGTATCGTAGTTATCTACACGACGGGGAGTCAGGCAACTATGGATGAACGAAATAGACAGATCGC
TGAGATAGGTGCCTCACTGATTAAGCATTGGTAACTGTCAGACCAAGTTTACTCATATATACTTTAGATT
GATTTAAAACTTCATTTTTAATTTAAAAGGATCTAGGTGAAGATCCTTTTTGATAATCTCATGACCAAAA
TCCCTTAACGTGAGTTTTCGTTCCACTGAGCGTCAGACCCCGTAGAAAAGATCAAAGGATCTTCTTGAGA
TCCTTTTTTTCTGCGCGTAATCTGCTGCTTGCAAACAAAAAAACCACCGCTACCAGCGGTGGTTTGTTTG
CCGGATCAAGAGCTACCAACTCTTTTTCCGAAGGTAACTGGCTTCAGCAGAGCGCAGATACCAAATACTG
TTCTTCTAGTGTAGCCGTAGTTAGGCCACCACTTCAAGAACTCTGTAGCACCGCCTACATACCTCGCTCT
GCTAATCCTGTTACCAGTGGCTGCTGCCAGTGGCGATAAGTCGTGTCTTACCGGGTTGGACTCAAGACGA
TAGTTACCGGATAAGGCGCAGCGGTCGGGCTGAACGGGGGGTTCGTGCACACAGCCCAGCTTGGAGCGAA
CGACCTACACCGAACTGAGATACCTACAGCGTGAGCTATGAGAAAGCGCCACGCTTCCCGAAGGGAGAAA
GGCGGACAGGTATCCGGTAAGCGGCAGGGTCGGAACAGGAGAGCGCACGAGGGAGCTTCCAGGGGGAAAC
GCCTGGTATCTTTATAGTCCTGTCGGGTTTCGCCACCTCTGACTTGAGCGTCGATTTTTGTGATGCTCGT
CAGGGGGGCGGAGCCTATGGAAAAACGCCAGCAACGCGGCCTTTTTACGGTTCCTGGCCTTTTGCTGGCC
TTTTGCTCACATGTTCTTTCCTGCGTTATCCCCTGATTCTGTGGATAACCGTATTACCGCCTTTGAGTGA
GCTGATACCGCTCGCCGCAGCCGAACGACCGAGCGCAGCGAGTCAGTGAGCGAGGAAGCGGAAGAGCGCC
CAATACGCAAACCGCCTCTCCCCGCGCGTTGGCCGATTCATTAATGCAGCTGTGGAATGTGTGTCAGTTA
GGGTGTGGAAAGTCCCCAGGCTCCCCAGCAGGCAGAAGTATGCAAAGCATGCATCTCAATTAGTCAGCAA
CCAGGTGTGGAAAGTCCCCAGGCTCCCCAGCAGGCAGAAGTATGCAAAGCATGCATCTCAATTAGTCAGC
AACCATAGTCCCGCCCCTAACTCCGCCCATCCCGCCCCTAACTCCGCCCAGTTCCGCCCATTCTCCGCCC
CATGGCTGACTAATTTTTTTTATTTATGCAGAGGCCGAGGCCGCCTCGGCCTCTGAGCTATTCCAGAAGT
AGTGAGGAGGCTTTTTTGGAGGCCTAGGCTTTTGCAAAAAGCTTGGACACAAGACAGGCTTGCGAGATAT
GTTTGAGAATACCACTTTATCCCGCGTCAGGGAGAGGCAGTGCGTAAAAAGACGCGGACTCATGTGAAAT
ACTGGTTTTTAGTGCGCCAGATCTCTATAATCTCGCGCAACCTATTTTCCCCTCGAACACTTTTTAAGCC
GTAGATAAACAGGCTGGGACACTTCACATGAGCGAAAAATACATCGTCACCTGGGACATGTTGCAGATCC
ATGCACGTAAACTCGCAAGCCGACTGATGCCTTCTGAACAATGGAAAGGCATTATTGCCGTAAGCCGTGG
CGGTCTGTACCGGGTGCGTTACTGGCGCGTGAACTGGGTATTCGTCATGTCGATACCGTTTGTATTTCCA
GCTACGATCACGACAACCAGCGCGAGCTTAAAGTGCTGAAACGCGCAGAAGGCGATGGCGAAGGCTTCAT
CGTTATTGATGACCTGGTGGATACCGGTGGTACTGCGGTTGCGATTCGTGAAATGTATCCAAAAGCGCAC
TTTGTCACCATCTTCGCAAAACCGGCTGGTCGTCCGCTGGTTGATGACTATGTTGTTGATATCCCGCAAG
ATACCTGGATTGAACAGCCGTGGGATATGGGCGTCGTATTCGTCCCGCCAATCTCCGGTCGCTAATCTTT
TCAACGCCTGGCACTGCCGGGCGTTGTTCTTTTTAACTTCAGGCGGGTTACAATAGTTTCCAGTAAGTAT
TCTGGAGGCTGCATCCATGACACAGGCAAACCTGAGCGAAACCCTGTTCAAACCCCGCTTTAAACATCCT
GAAACCTCGACGCTAGTCCGCCGCTTTAATCACGGCGCACAACCGCCTGTGCAGTCGGCCCTTGATGGTA
AAACCATCCCTCACTGGTATCGCATGATTAACCGTCTGATGTGGATCTGGCGCGGCATTGACCCACGCGA
AATCCTCGACGTCCAGGCACGTATTGTGATGAGCGATGCCGAACGTACCGACGATGATTTATACGATACG
GTGATTGGCTACCGTGGCGGCAACTGGATTTATGAGTGGGCCCCGGATCTTTGTGAAGGAACCTTACTTC
TGTGGTGTGACATAATTGGACAAACTACCTACAGAGATTTAAAGCTCTAAGGTAAATATAAAATTTTTAA
GTGTATAATGTGTTAAACTACTGATTCTAATTGTTTGTGTATTTTAGATTCCAACCTATGGAACTGATGA
ATGGGAGCAGTGGTGGAATGCCTTTAATGAGGAAAACCTGTTTTGCTCAGAAGAAATGCCATCTAGTGAT
GATGAGGCTACTGCTGACTCTCAACATTCTACTCCTCCAAAAAAGAAGAGAAAGGTAGAAGACCCCAAGG
ACTTTCCTTCAGAATTGCTAAGTTTTTTGAGTCATGCTGTGTTTAGTAATAGAACTCTTGCTTGCTTTGC
TATTTACACCACAAAGGAAAAAGCTGCACTGCTATACAAGAAAATTATGGAAAAATATTCTGTAACCTTT
ATAAGTAGGCATAACAGTTATAATCATAACATACTGTTTTTTCTTACTCCACACAGGCATAGAGTGTCTG
CTATTAATAACTATGCTCAAAAATTGTGTACCTTTAGCTTTTTAATTTGTAAAGGGGTTAATAAGGAATA
TTTGATGTATAGTGCCTTGACTAGAGATCATAATCAGCCATACCACATTTGTAGAGGTTTTACTTGCTTT
AAAAAACCTCCCACACCTCCCCCTGAACCTGAAACATAAAATGAATGCAATTGTTGTTGTTAACTTGTTT
ATTGCAGCTTATAATGGTTACAAATAAAGCAATAGCATCACAAATTTCACAAATAAAGCATTTTTTTCAC
TGCATTCTAGTTGTGGTTTGTCCAAACTCATCAATGTATCTTATCATGTCTGGATCAACTGGATAACTCA
AGCTAACCAAAATCATCCCAAACTTCCCACCCCATACCCTATTACCACTGCCAATTACCTGTGGTTTCAT
TTACTCTAAACCTGTGATTCCTCTGAATTATTTTCATTTTAAAGAAATTGTATTTGTTAAATATGTACTA
CAAACTTAGTAGTTGGAAGGGCTAATTCACTCCCAAAGAAGACAAGATATCCTTGATCTGTGGATCTACC
ACACACAAGGCTACTTCCCTGATTAGCAGAACTACACACCAGGGCCAGGGGTCAGATATCCACTGACCTT
TGGATGGTGCTACAAGCTAGTACCAGTTGAGCCAGATAAGGTAGAAGAGGCCAATAAAGGAGAGAACACC
AGCTTGTTACACCCTGTGAGCCTGCATGGGATGGATGACCCGGAGAGAGAAGTGTTAGAGTGGAGGTTTG
ACAGCCGCCTAGCATTTCATCACGTGGCCCGAGAGCTGCATCCGGAGTACTTCAAGAACTGCTGATATCG
AGCTTGCTACAAGGGACTTTCCGCTGGGGACTTTCCAGGGAGGCGTGGCCTGGGCGGGACTGGGGAGTGG
CGAGCCCTCAGATCCTGCATATAAGCAGCTGCTTTTTGCCTGTACTGGGTCTCTCTGGTTAGACCAGATC
TGAGCCTGGGAGCTCTCTGGCTAACTAGGGAACCCACTGCTTAAGCCTCAATAAAGCTTGCCTTGAGTGC
TTCAAGTAGTGTGTGCCCGTCTGTTGTGTGACTCTGGTAACTAGAGATCCCTCAGACCCTTTTAGTCAGT
GTGGAAAATCTCTAGCAGTGGCGCCCGAACAGGGACTTGAAAGCGAAAGGGAAACCAGAGGAGCTCTCTC
GACGCAGGACTCGGCTTGCTGAAGCGCGCACGGCAAGAGGCGAGGGGCGGCGACTGGTGAGTACGCCAAA
AATTTTGACTAGCGGAGGCTAGAAGGAGAGAGATGGGTGCGAGAGCGTCAGTATTAAGCGGGGGAGAATT
AGATCGCGATGGGAAAAAATTCGGTTAAGGCCAGGGGGAAAGAAAAAATATAAATTAAAACATATAGTAT
GGGCAAGCAGGGAGCTAGAACGATTCGCAGTTAATCCTGGCCTGTTAGAAACATCAGAAGGCTGTAGACA
AATACTGGGACAGCTACAACCATCCCTTCAGACAGGATCAGAAGAACTTAGATCATTATATAATACAGTA
GCAACCCTCTATTGTGTGCATCAAAGGATAGAGATAAAAGACACCAAGGAAGCTTTAGACAAGATAGAGG
AAGAGCAAAACAAAAGTAAGACCACCGCACAGCAAGCGGCCGGCCGCTGATCTTCAGACCTGGAGGAGGA
GATATGAGGGACAATTGGAGAAGTGAATTATATAAATATAAAGTAGTAAAAATTGAACCATTAGGAGTAG
CACCCACCAAGGCAAAGAGAAGAGTGGTGCAGAGAGAAAAAAGAGCAGTGGGAATAGGAGCTTTGTTCCT
TGGGTTCTTGGGAGCAGCAGGAAGCACTATGGGCGCAGCGTCAATGACGCTGACGGTACAGGCCAGACAA
TTATTGTCTGGTATAGTGCAGCAGCAGAACAATTTGCTGAGGGCTATTGAGGCGCAACAGCATCTGTTGC
AACTCACAGTCTGGGGCATCAAGCAGCTCCAGGCAAGAATCCTGGCTGTGGAAAGATACCTAAAGGATCA
ACAGCTCCTGGGGATTTGGGGTTGCTCTGGAAAACTCATTTGCACCACTGCTGTGCCTTGGAATGCTAGT
TGGAGTAATAAATCTCTGGAACAGATTTGGAATCACACGACCTGGATGGAGTGGGACAGAGAAATTAACA
ATTACACAAGCTTAATACACTCCTTAATTGAAGAATCGCAAAACCAGCAAGAAAAGAATGAACAAGAATT
ATTGGAATTAGATAAATGGGCAAGTTTGTGGAATTGGTTTAACATAACAAATTGGCTGTGGTATATAAAA
TTATTCATAATGATAGTAGGAGGCTTGGTAGGTTTAAGAATAGTTTTTGCTGTACTTTCTATAGTGAATA
GAGTTAGGCAGGGATATTCACCATTATCGTTTCAGACCCACCTCCCAACCCCGAGGGGACCCGACAGGCC
CGAAGGAATAGAAGAAGAAGGTGGAGAGAGAGACAGAGACAGATCCATTCGATTAGTGAA
